>Addgene plasmid #86695 | pAAV-Puro_siKD | depositor full sequence | sequence record 171440 | pAAV-Puro_siKD sequence 9481 bps
AGCGCCCAATACGCAAACCGCCTCTCCCCGCGCGTTGGCCGATTCATTAATGCAGCTGGCACGACAGGTT
TCCCGACTGGAAAGCGGGCAGTGAGCGCAACGCAATTAATGTGAGTTAGCTCACTCATTAGGCACCCCAG
GCTTTACACTTTATGCTTCCGGCTCGTATGTTGTGTGGAATTGTGAGCGGATAACAATTTCACACAGGAA
ACAGCTATGACCATGATTACGCCAAGCTCAGAATTAACCCTCACTAAAGGGACTAGTCCTGCAGGTTTAA
ACGAATTCGCCCTTTGCTTTCTCTGACCAGCATTCTCTCCCCTGGGCCTGTGCCGCTTTCTGTCTGCAGC
TTGTGGCCTGGGTCACCTCTACGGCTGGCCCAGATCCTTCCCTGCCGCCTCCTTCAGGTTCCGTCTTCCT
CCACTCCCTCTTCCCCTTGCTCTCTGCTGTGTTGCTGCCCAAGGATGCTCTTTCCGGAGCACTTCCTTCT
CGGCGCTGCACCACGTGATGTCCTCTGAGCGGATCCTCCCCGTGTCTGGGTCCTCTCCGGGCATCTCTCC
TCCCTCACCCAACCCCATGCCGTCTTCACTCGCTGGGTTCCCTTTTCCTTCTCCTTCTGGGGCCTGTGCC
ATCTCTCGTTTCTTAGGATGGCCTTCTCCGACGGATGTCTCCCTTGCGTCCCGCCTCCCCTTCTTGTAGG
CCTGCATCATCACCGTTTTTCTGGACAACCCCAAAGTACCCCGTCTCCCTGGCTTTAGCCACCTCTCCAT
CCTCTTGCTTTCTTTGCCTGGACACCCCGTTCTCCTGTGGATTCGGGTCACCTCTCACTCCTTTCATTTG
GGCAGCTCCCCTACCCCCCTTACCTCTCTAGTCTGTGCTAGCTCTTCCAGCCCCCTGTCATGGCATCTTC
CAGGGGTCCGAGAGCTCAGCTAGTCTTCTTCCTCCAACCCGGGCCCCTATGTCCACTTCAGGACAGCATG
TTTGCTGCCTCCAGGGATCCTGTGTCCCCGAGCTGGGACCACCTTATATTCCCAGGGCCGGTTAATGTGG
CTCTGGTTCTGGGTACTTTTATCTGTCCCCTCCACCCCACAGTGGGGCAAGCTTCTGACCTCTTCTCTTC
CTCCCACAGGGCCTCGAGAGTTCTGGCAGCGGAGAGGGCAGAGGAAGTCTTCTAACATGCGGTGACGTGG
AGGAGAATCCCGGCCCTAGGCTCGAGATGACCGAGTACAAGCCCACGGTGCGCCTCGCCACCCGCGACGA
CGTCCCCAGGGCCGTACGCACCCTCGCCGCCGCGTTCGCCGACTACCCCGCCACGCGCCACACCGTCGAT
CCGGACCGCCACATCGAGCGGGTCACCGAGCTGCAAGAACTCTTCCTCACGCGCGTCGGGCTCGACATCG
GCAAGGTGTGGGTCGCGGACGACGGCGCCGCGGTGGCGGTCTGGACCACGCCGGAGAGCGTCGAAGCGGG
GGCGGTGTTCGCCGAGATCGGCCCGCGCATGGCCGAGTTGAGCGGTTCCCGGCTGGCCGCGCAGCAACAG
ATGGAAGGCCTCCTGGCGCCGCACCGGCCCAAGGAGCCCGCGTGGTTCCTGGCCACCGTCGGCGTCTCGC
CCGACCACCAGGGCAAGGGTCTGGGCAGCGCCGTCGTGCTCCCCGGAGTGGAGGCGGCCGAGCGCGCCGG
GGTGCCCGCCTTCCTGGAGACCTCCGCGCCCCGCAACCTCCCCTTCTACGAGCGGCTCGGCTTCACCGTC
ACCGCCGACGTCGAGGTGCCCGAAGGACCGCGCACCTGGTGCATGACCCGCAAGCCCGGTGCCTGATCTA
GAGGGCCCGTTTAAACCCGCTGATCAGCCTCGACTGTGCCTTCTAGTTGCCAGCCATCTGTTGTTTGCCC
CTCCCCCGTGCCTTCCTTGACCCTGGAAGGTGCCACTCCCACTGTCCTTTCCTAATAAAATGAGGAAATT
GCATCGCATTGTCTGAGTAGGTGTCATTCTATTCTGGGGGGTGGGGTGGGGCAGGACAGCAAGGGGGAGG
ATTGGGAAGACAATAGCAGGCATGCTGGGGATGCGGTGGGCTCTATGGGTCAATTCGAACGCTGACGTCA
TCAACCCGCTCCAAGGAATCGCGGGCCCAGTGTCACTAGGCGGGAACACCCAGCGCGCGTGCGCCCTGGC
AGGAAGATGGCTGTGAGGGACAGGGGAGTGGCGCCCTGCAATATTTGCATGTCGCTATGTGTTCTGGGAA
ATCACCATAAACGTGAAATGTCTTTGGATTTGGGAATCTTATAAGTTCCCTATCAGTGATAGAGATCTAA
GCTTATCGATACCGTCGACCTCGACTAGTTATTAATAGTAATCAATTACGGGGTCATTAGTTCATAGCCC
ATATATGGAGTTCCGCGTTACATAACTTACGGTAAATGGCCCGCCTGGCTGACCGCCCAACGACCCCCGC
CCATTGACGTCAATAATGACGTATGTTCCCATAGTAACGCCAATAGGGACTTTCCATTGACGTCAATGGG
TGGAGTATTTACGGTAAACTGCCCACTTGGCAGTACATCAAGTGTATCATATGCCAAGTACGCCCCCTAT
TGACGTCAATGACGGTAAATGGCCCGCCTGGCATTATGCCCAGTACATGACCTTATGGGACTTTCCTACT
TGGCAGTACATCTACGTATTAGTCATCGCTATTACCATGGTCGAGGTGAGCCCCACGTTCTGCTTCACTC
TCCCCATCTCCCCCCCCTCCCCACCCCCAATTTTGTATTTATTTATTTTTTAATTATTTTGTGCAGCGAT
GGGGGCGGGGGGGGGGGGGGGGCGCGCGCCAGGCGGGGCGGGGCGGGGCGAGGGGCGGGGCGGGGCGAGG
CGGAGAGGTGCGGCGGCAGCCAATCAGAGCGGCGCGCTCCGAAAGTTTCCTTTTATGGCGAGGCGGCGGC
GGCGGCGGCCCTATAAAAAGCGAAGCGCGCGGCGGGCGGGGAGTCGCTGCGACGCTGCCTTCGCCCCGTG
CCCCGCTCCGCCGCCGCCTCGCGCCGCCCGCCCCGGCTCTGACTGACCGCGTTACTCCCACAGGTGAGCG
GGCGGGACGGCCCTTCTCCTCCGGGCTGTAATTAGCGCTTGGTTTAATGACGGCTTGTTTCTTTTCTGTG
GCTGCGTGAAAGCCTTGAGGGGCTCCGGGAGGGCCCTTTGTGCGGGGGGAGCGGCTCGGGGGGTGCGTGC
GTGTGTGTGTGCGTGGGGAGCGCCGCGTGCGGCTCCGCGCTGCCCGGCGGCTGTGAGCGCTGCGGGCGCG
GCGCGGGGCTTTGTGCGCTCCGCAGTGTGCGCGAGGGGAGCGCGGCCGGGGGCGGTGCCCCGCGGTGCGG
GGGGGGCTGCGAGGGGAACAAAGGCTGCGTGCGGGGTGTGTGCGTGGGGGGGTGAGCAGGGGGTGTGGGC
GCGTCGGTCGGGCTGCAACCCCCCCTGCACCCCCCTCCCCGAGTTGCTGAGCACGGCCCGGCTTCGGGTG
CGGGGCTCCGTACGGGGCGTGGCGCGGGGCTCGCCGTGCCGGGCGGGGGGTGGCGGCAGGTGGGGGTGCC
GGGCGGGGCGGGGCCGCCTCGGGCCGGGGAGGGCTCGGGGGAGGGGCGCGGCGGCCCCCGGAGCGCCGGC
GGCTGTCGAGGCGCGGCGAGCCGCAGCCATTGCCTTTTATGGTAATCGTGCGAGAGGGCGCAGGGACTTC
CTTTGTCCCAAATCTGTGCGGAGCCGAAATCTGGGAGGCGCCGCCGCACCCCCTCTAGCGGGCGCGGGGC
GAAGCGGTGCGGCGCCGGCAGGAAGGAAATGGGCGGGGAGGGCCTTCGTGCGTCGCCGCGCCGCCGTCCC
CTTCTCCCTCTCCAGCCTCGGGGCTGTCCGCGGGGGGACGGCTGCCTTCGGGGGGGACGGGGCAGGGCGG
GGTTCGGCTTCTGGCGTGTGACCGGCGGCTCTAGAGCCTCTGCTAACCATGTTCATGCCTTCTTCTTTTT
CCTACAGCTCCTGGGCAACGTGCTGGTTATTGTGCTGTCTCATCATTTTGGCAAAGAATTAATTCGGATC
CACCATGCCCAAGAAAAAGCGGAAGGTGTCCCGGCTGGACAAGAGCAAAGTGATCAACAGCGCCCTGGAA
CTGCTGAACGAAGTGGGCATCGAGGGCCTGACCACCCGGAAGCTGGCCCAGAAACTGGGCGTGGAACAGC
CCACCCTGTACTGGCACGTGAAGAACAAGCGGGCCCTGCTGGACGCCCTGGCCATCGAGATGCTGGACCG
GCACCACACACACTTTTGCCCCCTGGAAGGCGAAAGCTGGCAGGACTTCCTGCGGAACAACGCCAAGAGC
TTCAGATGCGCCCTGCTGAGCCACCGGGACGGCGCCAAAGTGCACCTGGGCACCAGACCCACCGAGAAGC
AGTACGAGACACTGGAAAACCAGCTGGCCTTCCTGTGCCAGCAGGGCTTCAGCCTGGAAAACGCCCTGTA
CGCCCTGAGCGCCGTGGGCCACTTTACCCTGGGCTGCGTGCTGGAAGATCAGGAACACCAGGTCGCCAAA
GAGGAAAGAGAGACACCCACCACCGACAGCATGCCCCCCCTGCTGAGACAGGCCATCGAGCTGTTCGATC
ATCAAGGCGCCGAGCCCGCCTTCCTGTTCGGCCTGGAACTGATCATCTGCGGCCTCGAGAAGCAGCTGAA
GTGCGAGAGCGGCTCCCCCAGATGAACGCGTAGCTCGCTGATCAGCCTCGACTGTGCCTTCTAGTTGCCA
GCCATCTGTTGTTTGCCCCTCCCCCGTGCCTTCCTTGACCCTGGAAGGTGCCACTCCCACTGTCCTTTCC
TAATAAAATGAGGAAATTGCATCGCATTGTCTGAGTAGGTGTCATTCTATTCTGGGGGGTGGGGTGGGGC
AGGACAGCAAGGGGGAGGATTGGGAAGAGAATAGCAGGCATGCTGGGGGTCTCGAGGGGGGGCCCGGACA
GTACTAAGCTTTACTAGGGACAGGATTGGTGACAGAAAAGCCCCATCCTTAGGCCTCCTCCTTCCTAGTC
TCCTGATATTGGGTCTAACCCCCACCTCCTGTTAGGCAGATTCCTTATCTGGTGACACACCCCCATTTCC
TGGAGCCATCTCTCTCCTTGCCAGAACCTCTAAGGTTTGCTTACGATGGAGCCAGAGAGGATCCTGGGAG
GGAGAGCTTGGCAGGGGGTGGGAGGGAAGGGGGGGATGCGTGACCTGCCCGGTTCTCAGTGGCCACCCTG
CGCTACCCTCTCCCAGAACCTGAGCTGCTCTGACGCGGCTGTCTGGTGCGTTTCACTGATCCTGGTGCTG
CAGCTTCCTTACACTTCCCAAGAGGAGAAGCAGTTTGGAAAAACAAAATCAGAATAAGTTGGTCCTGAGT
TCTAACTTTGGCTCTTCACCTTTCTAGTCCCCAATTTATATTGTTCCTCCGTGCGTCAGTTTTACCTGTG
AGATAAGGCCAGTAGCCAGCCCCGTCCTGGCAGGGCTGTGGTGAGGAGGGGGGTGTCCGTGTGGAAAACT
CCCTTTGTGAGAATGGTGCGTCCTAGGTGTTCACCAGGTCGTGGCCGCCTCTACTCCCTTTCTCTTTCTC
CATCCTTCTTTCCTTAAAGAGTCCCCAGTGCTATCTGGGACATATTCCTCCGCCCAGAGCAGGGTCCCGC
TTCCCTAAGGCCCTGCTCTGGGCTTCTGGGTTTGAGTCCTTGGCAAGCCCAGGAGAGGCGCTCAGGCTTC
CCTGTCCCCCTTCCTCGTCCACCATCTCATGCCCCTGGCTCTCCTGCCCCTTCCCTACAGGGGTTCCTGG
CTCTGCTCTAAGGGCGAATTCGCGGCCGCTAAATTCAATTCGCCCTATAGTGAGTCGTATTACAATTCAC
TGGCCGTCGTTTTACAACGTCGTGACTGGGAAAACCCTGGCGTTACCCAACTTAATCGCCTTGCAGCACA
TCCCCCTTTCGCCAGCTGGCGTAATAGCGAAGAGGCCCGCACCGATCGCCCTTCCCAACAGTTGCGCAGC
CTATACGTACGGCAGTTTAAGGTTTACACCTATAAAAGAGAGAGCCGTTATCGTCTGTTTGTGGATGTAC
AGAGTGATATTATTGACACGCCGGGGCGACGGATGGTGATCCCCCTGGCCAGTGCACGTCTGCTGTCAGA
TAAAGTCTCCCGTGAACTTTACCCGGTGGTGCATATCGGGGATGAAAGCTGGCGCATGATGACCACCGAT
ATGGCCAGTGTGCCGGTCTCCGTTATCGGGGAAGAAGTGGCTGATCTCAGCCACCGCGAAAATGACATCA
AAAACGCCATTAACCTGATGTTCTGGGGAATATAAATGTCAGGCATGAGATTATCAAAAAGGATCTTCAC
CTAGATCCTTTTCACGTAGAAAGCCAGTCCGCAGAAACGGTGCTGACCCCGGATGAATGTCAGCTACTGG
GCTATCTGGACAAGGGAAAACGCAAGCGCAAAGAGAAAGCAGGTAGCTTGCAGTGGGCTTACATGGCGAT
AGCTAGACTGGGCGGTTTTATGGACAGCAAGCGAACCGGAATTGCCAGCTGGGGCGCCCTCTGGTAAGGT
TGGGAAGCCCTGCAAAGTAAACTGGATGGCTTTCTTGCCGCCAAGGATCTGATGGCGCAGGGGATCAAGC
TCTGATCAAGAGACAGGATGAGGATCGTTTCGCATGATTGAACAAGATGGATTGCACGCAGGTTCTCCGG
CCGCTTGGGTGGAGAGGCTATTCGGCTATGACTGGGCACAACAGACAATCGGCTGCTCTGATGCCGCCGT
GTTCCGGCTGTCAGCGCAGGGGCGCCCGGTTCTTTTTGTCAAGACCGACCTGTCCGGTGCCCTGAATGAA
CTGCAAGACGAGGCAGCGCGGCTATCGTGGCTGGCCACGACGGGCGTTCCTTGCGCAGCTGTGCTCGACG
TTGTCACTGAAGCGGGAAGGGACTGGCTGCTATTGGGCGAAGTGCCGGGGCAGGATCTCCTGTCATCTCA
CCTTGCTCCTGCCGAGAAAGTATCCATCATGGCTGATGCAATGCGGCGGCTGCATACGCTTGATCCGGCT
ACCTGCCCATTCGACCACCAAGCGAAACATCGCATCGAGCGAGCACGTACTCGGATGGAAGCCGGTCTTG
TCGATCAGGATGATCTGGACGAAGAGCATCAGGGGCTCGCGCCAGCCGAACTGTTCGCCAGGCTCAAGGC
GAGCATGCCCGACGGCGAGGATCTCGTCGTGACCCATGGCGATGCCTGCTTGCCGAATATCATGGTGGAA
AATGGCCGCTTTTCTGGATTCATCGACTGTGGCCGGCTGGGTGTGGCGGACCGCTATCAGGACATAGCGT
TGGCTACCCGTGATATTGCTGAAGAGCTTGGCGGCGAATGGGCTGACCGCTTCCTCGTGCTTTACGGTAT
CGCCGCTCCCGATTCGCAGCGCATCGCCTTCTATCGCCTTCTTGACGAGTTCTTCTGAATTATTAACGCT
TACAATTTCCTGATGCGGTATTTTCTCCTTACGCATCTGTGCGGTATTTCACACCGCATCAGGTGGCACT
TTTCGGGGAAATGTGCGCGGAACCCCTATTTGTTTATTTTTCTAAATACATTCAAATATGTATCCGCTCA
TGAGATTATCAAAAAGGATCTTCACCTAGATCCTTTTAAATTAAAAATGAAGTTTTAAATCAATCTAAAG
TATATATGAGTAAACTTGGTCTGACAGTTACCAATGCTTAATCAGTGAGGCACCTATCTCAGCGATCTGT
CTATTTCGTTCATCCATAGTTGCCTGACTCCCCGTCGTGTAGATAACTACGATACGGGAGGGCTTACCAT
CTGGCCCCAGTGCTGCAATGATACCGCGAGACCCACGCTCACCGGCTCCAGATTTATCAGCAATAAACCA
GCCAGCCGGAAGGGCCGAGCGCAGAAGTGGTCCTGCAACTTTATCCGCCTCCATCCAGTCTATTAATTGT
TGCCGGGAAGCTAGAGTAAGTAGTTCGCCAGTTAATAGTTTGCGCAACGTTGTTGCCATTGCTACAGGCA
TCGTGGTGTCACGCTCGTCGTTTGGTATGGCTTCATTCAGCTCCGGTTCCCAACGATCAAGGCGAGTTAC
ATGATCCCCCATGTTGTGCAAAAAAGCGGTTAGCTCCTTCGGTCCTCCGATCGTTGTCAGAAGTAAGTTG
GCCGCAGTGTTATCACTCATGGTTATGGCAGCACTGCATAATTCTCTTACTGTCATGCCATCCGTAAGAT
GCTTTTCTGTGACTGGTGAGTACTCAACCAAGTCATTCTGAGAATAGTGTATGCGGCGACCGAGTTGCTC
TTGCCCGGCGTCAATACGGGATAATACCGCGCCACATAGCAGAACTTTAAAAGTGCTCATCATTGGAAAA
CGTTCTTCGGGGCGAAAACTCTCAAGGATCTTACCGCTGTTGAGATCCAGTTCGATGTAACCCACTCGTG
CACCCAACTGATCTTCAGCATCTTTTACTTTCACCAGCGTTTCTGGGTGAGCAAAAACAGGAAGGCAAAA
TGCCGCAAAAAAGGGAATAAGGGCGACACGGAAATGTTGAATACTCATACTCTTCCTTTTTCAATATTAT
TGAAGCATTTATCAGGGTTATTGTCTCATGACCAAAATCCCTTAACGTGAGTTTTCGTTCCACTGAGCGT
CAGACCCCGTAGAAAAGATCAAAGGATCTTCTTGAGATCCTTTTTTTCTGCGCGTAATCTGCTGCTTGCA
AACAAAAAAACCACCGCTACCAGCGGTGGTTTGTTTGCCGGATCAAGAGCTACCAACTCTTTTTCCGAAG
GTAACTGGCTTCAGCAGAGCGCAGATACCAAATACTGTTCTTCTAGTGTAGCCGTAGTTAGGCCACCACT
TCAAGAACTCTGTAGCACCGCCTACATACCTCGCTCTGCTAATCCTGTTACCAGTGGCTGCTGCCAGTGG
CGATAAGTCGTGTCTTACCGGGTTGGACTCAAGACGATAGTTACCGGATAAGGCGCAGCGGTCGGGCTGA
ACGGGGGGTTCGTGCACACAGCCCAGCTTGGAGCGAACGACCTACACCGAACTGAGATACCTACAGCGTG
AGCTATGAGAAAGCGCCACGCTTCCCGAAGGGAGAAAGGCGGACAGGTATCCGGTAAGCGGCAGGGTCGG
AACAGGAGAGCGCACGAGGGAGCTTCCAGGGGGAAACGCCTGGTATCTTTATAGTCCTGTCGGGTTTCGC
CACCTCTGACTTGAGCGTCGATTTTTGTGATGCTCGTCAGGGGGGCGGAGCCTATGGAAAAACGCCAGCA
ACGCGGCCTTTTTACGGTTCCTGGCCTTTTGCTGGCCTTTTGCTCACATGTTCTTTCCTGCGTTATCCCC
TGATTCTGTGGATAACCGTATTACCGCCTTTGAGTGAGCTGATACCGCTCGCCGCAGCCGAACGACCGAG
CGCAGCGAGTCAGTGAGCGAGGAAGCGGAAG
Features (pLannotate 1.2.2; 29 found; start..end, strand, type, name):
      2..94      +  CDS            lacI (fragment): lac repressor; lacI; The lac repressor binds to the lac operator to inhibit transcription in E. coli. This inhibition can be relieved by adding lactose or isopropyl-β-D-thiogalactopyranoside (IPTG).
    107..128     +  protein_bind   CAP binding site: CAP binding activates transcription in the presence of cAMP. E. coli catabolite activator protein
    143..173     +  promoter       lac promoter: promoter for the E. coli lac operon
    181..197     +  protein_bind   lac operator: The lac repressor binds to the lac operator to inhibit transcription in E. coli. This inhibition can be relieved by adding lactose or isopropyl-β-D-thiogalactopyranoside (IPTG). lac repressor encoded by lacI
    242..260     +  promoter       T3 promoter: promoter for bacteriophage T3 RNA polymerase
    295..1098    +  misc_feature   HA-L: left homology arm from the adeno-associated virus integration site (AAVS1) within intron 1 of the human PPP1R12C gene
   1105..1130    +  misc_feature   SA: splice acceptor site
   1217..1816    +  CDS            PuroR: puromycin N-acetyltransferase; pac from Streptomyces alboniger; confers resistance to puromycin
   1854..2078    +  polyA_signal   bGH poly(A) signal: bovine growth hormone polyadenylation signal
   2087..2288    +  promoter       H1 promoter (fragment): human H1 RNA promoter
   2287..2306    +  promoter       PLtetO-1 promoter (fragment): modified phage lambda PL promoter with tet operator sites (Lutz and Bujard, 1997)
   2309..2334    +  misc_feature   MCS (fragment): pBluescript multiple cloning site
   2396..2699    +  enhancer       CMV enhancer: human cytomegalovirus immediate early enhancer
   2701..2978    +  promoter       chicken β-actin promoter: No description available
   2980..3997    +  intron         chimeric intron: chimera between introns from chicken β-actin and rabbit β-globin
   4089..4706    +  CDS            tetR: TETR2_ECOLX - Experimental evidence at protein level: Swiss-Prot protein existence level 1. TetR is the repressor of the tetracycline resistance element; its N-terminal region forms a helix-turn-helix structure and binds DNA. Binding of tetracycline to TetR reduces the repressor affinity for the tetracycline resistance gene (tetA) promoter operator sites. From Escherichia coli.
   4742..4853    +  polyA_signal   bGH poly(A) signal: bovine growth hormone polyadenylation signal
   4951..4967    +  misc_feature   MCS (fragment): pBluescript multiple cloning site
   4983..5819    +  misc_feature   HA-R: right homology arm from the adeno-associated virus integration site (AAVS1) within intron 1 of the human PPP1R12C gene
   5854..5872    -  promoter       T7 promoter: promoter for bacteriophage T7 RNA polymerase
   5875..6022    +  CDS            lacZα (fragment): LacZα fragment of β-galactosidase; lacZ fragment
   6032..6335    +  CDS            ccdB (fragment): CcdB, a bacterial toxin that poisons DNA gyrase; ccdB; Plasmids containing the ccdB gene cannot be propagated in standard E. coli strains.
   6383..6652    +  CDS            tnpA (fragment): TN5P_ECOLX - Also known as tnp. Experimental evidence at protein level: Swiss-Prot protein existence level 1. Mediates transposition of transposon Tn5 by a 'cut and paste' mechanism. First, the monomeric transposase binds the 19 bp inverted DNA repeats flanking the transposon. Then, dimerization of the DNA- bound transposase creates a synaptic DNA complex. After nicking of the first DNA strand, excision of the transposon proceeds through a series of intermediates. The transposase then mediates the insertion of the transposon at a new site by strand transfer. The activity of the wild- type tran
   6684..7478    +  CDS            NeoR/KanR: aminoglycoside phosphotransferase from Tn5; aph(3')-II (or nptII); confers resistance to neomycin, kanamycin, and G418 (Geneticin®)
   7499..7549    -  misc_feature   bom (fragment): basis of mobility region from pBR322
   7576..7635    +  promoter       AmpR promoter (fragment): bla
   7728..8588    -  CDS            AmpR: β-lactamase; bla; confers resistance to ampicillin, carbenicillin, and related antibiotics
   8589..8641    -  promoter       AmpR promoter (fragment): bla
   8712..9300    +  rep_origin     ori: high-copy-number ColE1/pMB1/pBR322/pUC origin of replication
