[The description below was written by a language model from this plasmid's Addgene catalogue record and pLannotate feature annotations shown in this document.]
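Description:
pAAV-Puro_siKD is an empty-backbone gene-targeting donor plasmid for placing a tetracycline-inducible shRNA cassette into the human AAVS1 safe-harbour locus (intron 1 of PPP1R12C). Despite the "AAV" in its name, the feature table shows no viral ITRs. It is a plasmid donor for homologous recombination, derived from the AAVS1 SA-2A-puro-pA donor. In E. coli it replicates from a high-copy ColE1/pUC-type origin and is selected with ampicillin. The annotated sequence also contains an intact NeoR/KanR gene and fragments of lacZα, ccdB, Tn5 transposase and lacI outside the homology arms, which appear to be remnants of the cloning vector backbone.

Three units lie between the left and right AAVS1 homology arms. The first is a promoterless gene trap in which a splice acceptor precedes the puromycin resistance gene and a bGH poly(A) signal. Puromycin resistance therefore depends on integration downstream of an active endogenous promoter, which enriches for correctly targeted clones. The backbone name indicates a 2A peptide ahead of the puromycin gene, although it is not separately annotated. The second unit is the H1 TO promoter, a human H1 Pol III promoter carrying a tet operator and taken from pSuperior. It is followed by a short cloning site into which an shRNA-encoding oligonucleotide is inserted by restriction cloning. The third unit is a CAG promoter (CMV enhancer, chicken β-actin promoter and chimeric intron) driving an optimised tetR (OPTtetR) with a poly(A) signal.

The constitutively expressed repressor binds the operator and silences shRNA transcription until tetracycline releases it. This all-in-one, single-locus design gives conditional gene knockdown. According to the associated publication title, it was developed for studies of human development in human pluripotent stem cells.
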