Addgene plasmid #86695: pAAV-Puro_siKD
Purpose: (Empty Backbone) Tetracycline inducible expression of shRNA targeted to AAVS1 locus
Depositing lab: Ludovic Vallier. Depositing organization: University of Cambridge. Publication: Optimized inducible shRNA and CRISPR/Cas9 platforms for in vitro studies of human development using hPSCs. Bertero A, Pawlowski M, Ortmann D, Snijders K, Yiangou L, Cardoso de Brito M, Brown S, Bernard WG, Cooper JD, Giacomelli E, Gambardella L, Hannan NR, Iyer D, Sampaziotis F, Serrano F, Zonneveld MC, Sinha S, Kotter M, Vallier L. Development. 2016 Dec 1;143(23):4405-4418. 10.1242/dev.138081 PubMed 27899508.
Backbone
  Vector backbone: AAVS1 SA-2A-puro-pA donor Addgene 22075
  Backbone manufacturer: Rudolf Jaenisch
  Backbone size (bp): 9487
  Modifications to backbone: BglII site removed, H1 TO sequence added in HincII site, CAG-OPTtetR-pA added in at pspXI blunt ended site.
  Vector type: Mammalian Expression
  Promoter: H1 TO
  Selectable markers: Puromycin
Growth in bacteria
  Bacterial resistance: Ampicillin, 100 μg/mL
  Growth temperature: 37°C
  Growth strain: DH5alpha
  Copy number: High Copy
Gene/Insert
  Cloning method: Restriction Enzyme
  Sequencing primers: 5′ CGAACGCTGACGTCATCAACC; 3′ GGGCTATGAACTAATGACCCCG
Resource information
  A portion of this plasmid was derived from a plasmid made by: H1-TO promoter taken from pSuperior Neo (oligoengine)
Terms and licenses: Academic/Nonprofit Terms; Industry Terms: Not Available to Industry
Depositor comments: Please see https://www.researchgate.net/publication/323464587_Conditional_Manipulation_of_Gene_Function_in_Human_Cells_with_Optimized_Inducible_shRNA_Optimized_Inducible_Gene_Knockdown_in_hPSCs for an additional methods chapter utilizing this plasmid
How to cite: pAAV-Puro_siKD was a gift from Ludovic Vallier (Addgene plasmid # 86695 ; http://n2t.net/addgene:86695 ; RRID:Addgene_86695)
