>Addgene plasmid #86695 | pAAV-Puro_siKD | addgene partial sequence | sequence record 171438 | Addgene partial NGS Result
AGGGACTTCCTTTGTCCCAAATCTGTGCGGAGCCGAAATCTGGGAGGCGCCGCCGCACCCCCTCTAGCGG
GCGCGGGGCGAAGCGGTGCGGCGCCGGCAGGAAGGAAATGGGCGGGGAGGGCCTTCGTGCGTCGCCGCGC
CGCCGTCCCCTTCTCCCTCTCCAGCCTCGGGGCTGTCCGCGGGGGGACGGCTGCCTTCGGGGGGGACGGG
GCAGGGCGGGGTTCGGCTTCTGGCGTGTGACCGGCGGCTCTAGAGCCTCTGCTAACCATGTTCATGCCTT
CTTCTTTTTCCTACAGCTCCTGGGCAACGTGCTGGTTATTGTGCTGTCTCATCATTTTGGCAAAGAATTA
ATTCGGATCCACCATGCCCAAGAAAAAGCGGAAGGTGTCCCGGCTGGACAAGAGCAAAGTGATCAACAGC
GCCCTGGAACTGCTGAACGAAGTGGGCATCGAGGGCCTGACCACCCGGAAGCTGGCCCAGAAACTGGGCG
TGGAACAGCCCACCCTGTACTGGCACGTGAAGAACAAGCGGGCCCTGCTGGACGCCCTGGCCATCGAGAT
GCTGGACCGGCACCACACACACTTTTGCCCCCTGGAAGGCGAAAGCTGGCAGGACTTCCTGCGGAACAAC
GCCAAGAGCTTCAGATGCGCCCTGCTGAGCCACCGGGACGGCGCCAAAGTGCACCTGGGCACCAGACCCA
CCGAGAAGCAGTACGAGACACTGGAAAACCAGCTGGCCTTCCTGTGCCAGCAGGGCTTCAGCCTGGAAAA
CGCCCTGTACGCCCTGAGCGCCGTGGGCCACTTTACCCTGGGCTGCGTGCTGGAAGATCAGGAACACCAG
GTCGCCAAAGAGGAAAGAGAGACACCCACCACCGACAGCATGCCCCCCCTGCTGAGACAGGCCATCGAGC
TGTTCGATCATCAAGGCGCCGAGCCCGCCTTCCTGTTCGGCCTGGAACTGATCATCTGCGGCCTCGAGAA
GCAGCTGAAGTGCGAGAGCGGCTCCCCCAGATGAACGCGTAGCTCGCTGATCAGCCTCGACTGTGCCTTC
TAGTTGCCAGCCATCTGTTGTTTGCCCCTCCCCCGTGCCTTCCTTGACCCTGGAAGGTGCCACTCCCACT
GTCCTTTCCTAATAAAATGAGGAAATTGCATCGCATTGTCTGAGTAGGTGTCATTCTATTCTGGGGGGTG
GGGTGGGGCAGGACAGCAAGGGGGAGGATTGGGAAGAGAATAGCAGGCATGCTGGGGGTCTCGAGGGGGG
GCCCGGACAGTACTAAGCTTTACTAGGGACAGGATTGGTGACAGAAAAGCCCCATCCTTAGGCCTCCTCC
TTCCTAGTCTCCTGATATTGGGTCTAACCCCCACCTCCTGTTAGGCAGATTCCTTATCTGGTGACACACC
CCCATTTCCTGGAGCCATCTCTCTCCTTGCCAGAACCTCTAAGGTTTGCTTACGATGGAGCCAGAGAGGA
TCCTGGGAGGGAGAGCTTGGCAGGGGGTGGGAGGGAAGGGGGGGATGCGTGACCTGCCCGGTTCTCAGTG
GCCACCCTGCGCTACCCTCTCCCAGAACCTGAGCTGCTCTGACGCGGCTGTCTGGTGCGTTTCACTGATC
CTGGTGCTGCAGCTTCCTTACACTTCCCAAGAGGAGAAGCAGTTTGGAAAAACAAAATCAGAATAAGTTG
GTCCTGAGTTCTAACTTTGGCTCTTCACCTTTCTAGTCCCCAATTTATATTGTTCCTCCGTGCGTCAGTT
TTACCTGTGAGATAAGGCCAGTAGCCAGCCCCGTCCTGGCAGGGCTGTGGTGAGGAGGGGGGTGTCCGTG
TGGAAAACTCCCTTTGTGAGAATGGTGCGTCCTAGGTGTTCACCAGGTCGTGGCCGCCTCTACTCCCTTT
CTCTTTCTCCATCCTTCTTTCCTTAAAGAGTCCCCAGTGCTATCTGGGACATATTCCTCCGCCCAGAGCA
GGGTCCCGCTTCCCTAAGGCCCTGCTCTGGGCTTCTGGGTTTGAGTCCTTGGCAAGCCCAGGAGAGGCGC
TCAGGCTTCCCTGTCCCCCTTCCTCGTCCACCATCTCATGCCCCTGGCTCTCCTGCCCCTTCCCTACAGG
GGTTCCTGGCTCTGCTCTAAGGGCGAATTCGCGGCCGCTAAATTCAATTCGCCCTATAGTGAGTCGTATT
ACAATTCACTGGCCGTCGTTTTACAACGTCGTGACTGGGAAAACCCTGGCGTTACCCAACTTAATCGCCT
TGCAGCACATCCCCCTTTCGCCAGCTGGCGTAATAGCGAAGAGGCCCGCACCGATCGCCCTTCCCAACAG
TTGCGCAGCCTATACGTACGGCAGTTTAAGGTTTACACCTATAAAAGAGAGAGCCGTTATCGTCTGTTTG
TGGATGTACAGAGTGATATTATTGACACGCCGGGGCGACGGATGGTGATCCCCCTGGCCAGTGCACGTCT
GCTGTCAGATAAAGTCTCCCGTGAACTTTACCCGGTGGTGCATATCGGGGATGAAAGCTGGCGCATGATG
ACCACCGATATGGCCAGTGTGCCGGTCTCCGTTATCGGGGAAGAAGTGGCTGATCTCAGCCACCGCGAAA
ATGACATCAAAAACGCCATTAACCTGATGTTCTGGGGAATATAAATGTCAGGCATGAGATTATCAAAAAG
GATCTTCACCTAGATCCTTTTCACGTAGAAAGCCAGTCCGCAGAAACGGTGCTGACCCCGGATGAATGTC
AGCTACTGGGCTATCTGGACAAGGGAAAACGCAAGCGCAAAGAGAAAGCAGGTAGCTTGCAGTGGGCTTA
CATGGCGATAGCTAGACTGGGCGGTTTTATGGACAGCAAGCGAACCGGAATTGCCAGCTGGGGCGCCCTC
TGGTAAGGTTGGGAAGCCCTGCAAAGTAAACTGGATGGCTTTCTTGCCGCCAAGGATCTGATGGCGCAGG
GGATCAAGCTCTGATCAAGAGACAGGATGAGGATCGTTTCGCATGATTGAACAAGATGGATTGCACGCAG
GTTCTCCGGCCGCTTGGGTGGAGAGGCTATTCGGCTATGACTGGGCACAACAGACAATCGGCTGCTCTGA
TGCCGCCGTGTTCCGGCTGTCAGCGCAGGGGCGCCCGGTTCTTTTTGTCAAGACCGACCTGTCCGGTGCC
CTGAATGAACTGCAAGACGAGGCAGCGCGGCTATCGTGGCTGGCCACGACGGGCGTTCCTTGCGCAGCTG
TGCTCGACGTTGTCACTGAAGCGGGAAGGGACTGGCTGCTATTGGGCGAAGTGCCGGGGCAGGATCTCCT
GTCATCTCACCTTGCTCCTGCCGAGAAAGTATCCATCATGGCTGATGCAATGCGGCGGCTGCATACGCTT
GATCCGGCTACCTGCCCATTCGACCACCAAGCGAAACATCGCATCGAGCGAGCACGTACTCGGATGGAAG
CCGGTCTTGTCGATCAGGATGATCTGGACGAAGAGCATCAGGGGCTCGCGCCAGCCGAACTGTTCGCCAG
GCTCAAGGCGAGCATGCCCGACGGCGAGGATCTCGTCGTGACCCATGGCGATGCCTGCTTGCCGAATATC
ATGGTGGAAAATGGCCGCTTTTCTGGATTCATCGACTGTGGCCGGCTGGGTGTGGCGGACCGCTATCAGG
ACATAGCGTTGGCTACCCGTGATATTGCTGAAGAGCTTGGCGGCGAATGGGCTGACCGCTTCCTCGTGCT
TTACGGTATCGCCGCTCCCGATTCGCAGCGCATCGCCTTCTATCGCCTTCTTGACGAGTTCTTCTGAATT
ATTAACGCTTACAATTTCCTGATGCGGTATTTTCTCCTTACGCATCTGTGCGGTATTTCACACCGCATCA
GGTGGCACTTTTCGGGGAAATGTGCGCGGAACCCCTATTTGTTTATTTTTCTAAATACATTCAAATATGT
ATCCGCTCATGAGATTATCAAAAAGGATCTTCACCTAGATCCTTTTAAATTAAAAATGAAGTTTTAAATC
AATCTAAAGTATATATGAGTAAACTTGGTCTGACAGTTACCAATGCTTAATCAGTGAGGCACCTATCTCA
GCGATCTGTCTATTTCGTTCATCCATAGTTGCCTGACTCCCCGTCGTGTAGATAACTACGATACGGGAGG
GCTTACCATCTGGCCCCAGTGCTGCAATGATACCGCGAGACCCACGCTCACCGGCTCCAGATTTATCAGC
AATAAACCAGCCAGCCGGAAGGGCCGAGCGCAGAAGTGGTCCTGCAACTTTATCCGCCTCCATCCAGTCT
ATTAATTGTTGCCGGGAAGCTAGAGTAAGTAGTTCGCCAGTTAATAGTTTGCGCAACGTTGTTGCCATTG
CTACAGGCATCGTGGTGTCACGCTCGTCGTTTGGTATGGCTTCATTCAGCTCCGGTTCCCAACGATCAAG
GCGAGTTACATGATCCCCCATGTTGTGCAAAAAAGCGGTTAGCTCCTTCGGTCCTCCGATCGTTGTCAGA
AGTAAGTTGGCCGCAGTGTTATCACTCATGGTTATGGCAGCACTGCATAATTCTCTTACTGTCATGCCAT
CCGTAAGATGCTTTTCTGTGACTGGTGAATACTCAACCAAGTCATTCTGAGAATAGTGTATGCGGCGACC
GAGTTGCTCTTGCCCGGCGTCAATACGGGATAATACCGCGCCACATAGCAGAACTTTAAAAGTGCTCATC
ATTGGAAAACGTTCTTCGGGGCGAAAACTCTCAAGGATCTTACCGCTGTTGAGATCCAGTTCGATGTAAC
CCACTCGTGCACCCAACTGATCTTCAGCATCTTTTACTTTCACCAGCGTTTCTGGGTGAGCAAAAACAGG
AAGGCAAAATGCCGCAAAAAAGGGAATAAGGGCGACACGGAAATGTTGAATACTCATACTCTTCCTTTTT
CAATATTATTGAAGCATTTATCAGGGTTATTGTCTCATGACCAAAATCCCTTAACGTGAGTTTTCGTTCC
ACTGAGCGTCAGACCCCGTAGAAAAGATCAAAGGATCTTCTTGAGATCCTTTTTTTCTGCGCGTAATCTG
CTGCTTGCAAACAAAAAAACCACCGCTACCAGCGGTGGTTTGTTTGCCGGATCAAGAGCTACCAACTCTT
TTTCCGAAGGTAACTGGCTTCAGCAGAGCGCAGATACCAAATACTGTTCTTCTAGTGTAGCCGTAGTTAG
GCCACCACTTCAAGAACTCTGTAGCACCGCCTACATACCTCGCTCTGCTAATCCTGTTACCAGTGGCTGC
TGCCAGTGGCGATAAGTCGTGTCTTACCGGGTTGGACTCAAGACGATAGTTACCGGATAAGGCGCAGCGG
TCGGGCTGAACGGGGGGTTCGTGCACACAGCCCAGCTTGGAGCGAACGACCTACACCGAACTGAGATACC
TACAGCGTGAGCTATGAGAAAGCGCCACGCTTCCCGAAGGGAGAAAGGCGGACAGGTATCCGGTAAGCGG
CAGGGTCGGAACAGGAGAGCGCACGAGGGAGCTTCCAGGGGGAAACGCCTGGTATCTTTATAGTCCTGTC
GGGTTTCGCCACCTCTGACTTGAGCGTCGATTTTTGTGATGCTCGTCAGGGGGGCGGAGCCTATGGAAAA
ACGCCAGCAACGCGGCCTTTTTACGGTTCCTGGCCTTTTGCTGGCCTTTTGCTCACATGTTCTTTCCTGC
GTTATCCCCTGATTCTGTGGATAACCGTATTACCGCCTTTGAGTGAGCTGATACCGCTCGCCGCAGCCGA
ACGACCGAGCGCAGCGAGTCAGTGAGCGAGGAAGCGGAAGAGCGCCCAATACGCAAACCGCCTCTCCCCG
CGCGTTGGCCGATTCATTAATGCAGCTGGCACGACAGGTTTCCCGACTGGAAAGCGGGCAGTGAGCGCAA
CGCAATTAATGTGAGTTAGCTCACTCATTAGGCACCCCAGGCTTTACACTTTATGCTTCCGGCTCGTATG
TTGTGTGGAATTGTGAGCGGATAACAATTTCACACAGGAAACAGCTATGACCATGATTACGCCAAGCTCA
GAATTAACCCTCACTAAAGGGACTAGTCCTGCAGGTTTAAACGAATTCGCCCTTTGCTTTCTCTGACCAG
CATTCTCTCCCCTGGGCCTGTGCCGCTTTCTGTCTGCAGCTTGTGGCCTGGGTCACCTCTACGGCTGGCC
CAGATCCTTCCCTGCCGCCTCCTTCAGGTTCCGTCTTCCTCCACTCCCTCTTCCCCTTGCTCTCTGCTGT
GTTGCTGCCCAAGGATGCTCTTTCCGGAGCACTTCCTTCTCGGCGCTGCACCACGTGATGTCCTCTGAGC
GGATCCTCCCCGTGTCTGGGTCCTCTCCGGGCATCTCTCCTCCCTCACCCAACCCCATGCCGTCTTCACT
CGCTGGGTTCCCTTTTCCTTCTCCTTCTGGGGCCTGTGCCATCTCTCGTTTCTTAGGATGGCCTTCTCCG
ACGGATGTCTCCCTTGCGTCCCGCCTCCCCTTCTTGTAGGCCTGCATCATCACCGTTTTTCTGGACAACC
CCAAAGTACCCCGTCTCCCTGGCTTTAGCCACCTCTCCATCCTCTTGCTTTCTTTGCCTGGACACCCCGT
TCTCCTGTGGATTCGGGTCACCTCTCACTCCTTTCATTTGGGCAGCTCCCCTACCCCCCTTACCTCTCTA
GTCTGTGCTAGCTCTTCCAGCCCCCTGTCATGGCATCTTCCAGGGGTCCGAGAGCTCAGCTAGTCTTCTT
CCTCCAACCCGGGCCCCTATGTCCACTTCAGGACAGCATGTTTGCTGCCTCCAGGGATCCTGTGTCCCCG
AGCTGGGACCACCTTATATTCCCAGGGCCGGTTAATGTGGCTCTGGTTCTGGGTACTTTTATCTGTCCCC
TCCACCCCACAGTGGGGCAAGCTTCTGACCTCTTCTCTTCCTCCCACAGGGCCTCGAGAGTTCTGGCAGC
GGAGAGGGCAGAGGAAGTCTTCTAACATGCGGTGACGTGGAGGAGAATCCCGGCCCTAGGCTCGAGATGA
CCGAGTACAAGCCCACGGTGCGCCTCGCCACCCGCGACGACGTCCCCAGGGCCGTACGCACCCTCGCCGC
CGCGTTCGCCGACTACCCCGCCACGCGCCACACCGTCGATCCGGACCGCCACATCGAGCGGGTCACCGAG
CTGCAAGAACTCTTCCTCACGCGCGTCGGGCTCGACATCGGCAAGGTGTGGGTCGCGGACGACGGCGCCG
CGGTGGCGGTCTGGACCACGCCGGAGAGCGTCGAAGCGGGGGCGGTGTTCGCCGAGATCGGCCCGCGCAT
GGCCGAGTTGAGCGGTTCCCGGCTGGCCGCGCAGCAACAGATGGAAGGCCTCCTGGCGCCGCACCGGCCC
AAGGAGCCCGCGTGGTTCCTGGCCACCGTCGGCGTCTCGCCCGACCACCAGGGCAAGGGTCTGGGCAGCG
CCGTCGTGCTCCCCGGAGTGGAGGCGGCCGAGCGCGCCGGGGTGCCCGCCTTCCTGGAGACCTCCGCGCC
CCGCAACCTCCCCTTCTACGAGCGGCTCGGCTTCACCGTCACCGCCGACGTCGAGGTGCCCGAAGGACCG
CGCACCTGGTGCATGACCCGCAAGCCCGGTGCCTGATCTAGAGGGCCCGTTTAAACCCGCTGATCAGCCT
CGACTGTGCCTTCTAGTTGCCAGCCATCTGTTGTTTGCCCCTCCCCCGTGCCTTCCTTGACCCTGGAAGG
TGCCACTCCCACTGTCCTTTCCTAATAAAATGAGGAAATTGCATCGCATTGTCTGAGTAGGTGTCATTCT
ATTCTGGGGGGTGGGGTGGGGCAGGACAGCAAGGGGGAGGATTGGGAAGACAATAGCAGGCATGCTGGGG
ATGCGGTGGGCTCTATGGGTCAATTCGAACGCTGACGTCATCAACCCGCTCCAAGGAATCGCGGGCCCAG
TGTCACTAGGCGGGAACACCCAGCGCGCGTGCGCCCTGGCAGGAAGATGGCTGTGAGGGACAGGGGAGTG
GCGCCCTGCAATATTTGCATGTCGCTATGTGTTCTGGGAAATCACCATAAACGTGAAATGTCTTTGGATT
TGGGAATCTTATAAGTTCCCTATCAGTGATAGAGATCTAAGCTTATCGATACCGTCGACCTCGACTAGTT
ATTAATAGTAATCAATTACGGGGTCATTAGTTCATAGCCCATATATGGAGTTCCGCGTTACATAACTTAC
GGTAAATGGCCCGCCTGGCTGACCGCCCAACGACCCCCGCCCATTGACGTCAATAATGACGTATGTTCCC
ATAGTAACGCCAATAGGGACTTTCCATTGACGTCAATGGGTGGAGTATTTACGGTAAACTGCCCACTTGG
CAGTACATCAAGTGTATCATATGCCAAGTACGCCCCCTATTGACGTCAATGACGGTAAATGGCCCGCCTG
GCATTATGCCCAGTACATGACCTTATGGGACTTTCCTACTTGGCAGTACATCTACGTATTAGTCATCGCT
ATTACCATGGT
